Addgene plasmid #237981: TRAV24
Purpose: Encodes TRAV24 allele, P2A, and TRBC to generate TCRs via cloning
Depositing lab: Michael Birnbaum. Depositing organization: Massachusetts Institute of Technology. Publication: Scalable TCR synthesis and screening enable antigen reactivity mapping in vitiligo. Gaglione SA, Mukkamala RS, Krishna C, Smith BE, Wadsworth MH 2nd, Jelinsky SA, Perez CR, Schmidt-Hong L, Katz EL, Gellatly KJ, Ali LR, Shen J, Holec PV, Zhao QH, Chan AO, Xu EJK, Kravarik KM, Guzova JA, Dobson CS, Singh H, Garber M, Dougan M, Dougan SK, Harris JE, Winkler A, Birnbaum ME. Immunity. 2026 Feb 10;59(2):477-493.e9. doi: 10.1016/j.immuni.2026.01.001. Epub 2026 Jan 28. PubMed 41610844.
Backbone
  Vector backbone: pTwist Kan High Copy v2
  Backbone manufacturer: Twist
  Backbone size w/o insert (bp): 2255
  Vector type: Synthetic Biology
Growth in bacteria
  Bacterial resistance: Kanamycin, 50 μg/mL
  Growth temperature: 37°C
  Growth strain: DH5alpha
  Copy number: High Copy
Gene/Insert
  Gene/Insert name: TRBC-P2A-TRAV24
  Species: H. sapiens (human)
  Insert size (bp): 974
  Mutation: None
  Entrez Gene: TRAV24 (a.k.a. TCRAV18S1, TCRAV24S1)
  Cloning method: Unknown
Terms and licenses: Academic/Nonprofit Terms; Industry Terms: Not Available to Industry
Depositor comments: Please visit https://doi.org/10.1101/2025.04.24.649726 for bioRxiv preprint.
How to cite: TRAV24 was a gift from Michael Birnbaum (Addgene plasmid # 237981 ; http://n2t.net/addgene:237981 ; RRID:Addgene_237981)
