[The description below was written by a language model from this plasmid's Addgene catalogue record and pLannotate feature annotations shown in this document.]
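Description:
TRAV24 is a small bacterial cloning plasmid built on the commercial pTwist Kan High Copy v2 backbone and classed as a synthetic biology part. It serves as a modular building block for assembling human T cell receptor (TCR) expression cassettes rather than as an expression vector in its own right. It is maintained in E. coli through a high-copy ColE1/pUC-type origin of replication and selected with kanamycin via an aminoglycoside phosphotransferase (KanR) gene. The short rop and lacZα fragments picked up by annotation appear to be backbone remnants with no functional role. No promoter driving the insert, eukaryotic selection marker or viral element is annotated.

The roughly 1 kb human insert, TRBC-P2A-TRAV24, is arranged on the forward strand as a TCR beta chain constant region (annotated as TRBC2), followed by a short gap, then the TRAV24 alpha chain variable gene segment. The P2A element named in the record is not annotated separately, but it presumably occupies this gap. P2A is a self-cleaving peptide that lets two polypeptides be produced from one open reading frame. This layout corresponds to the invariant middle portion of a bicistronic beta-P2A-alpha TCR. Supplying a beta variable and CDR3 region upstream, and an alpha CDR3/J region plus alpha constant region downstream, would complete a full paired receptor, although the record does not describe the assembly scheme or cloning method. The plasmid appears to be one of a set of V-gene-specific parts, and the associated work concerns scalable TCR synthesis and screening to map antigen reactivity. No mutations to the insert are recorded.
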