Features (pLannotate 1.2.2; 6 found; start..end, strand, type, name):
    245..833     -  rep_origin     ori: high-copy-number ColE1/pMB1/pBR322/pUC origin of replication
   1014..1823    -  CDS            KanR: aminoglycoside phosphotransferase; aph(3')-Ia; confers resistance to kanamycin in bacteria or G418 (Geneticin®) in eukaryotes
   1930..1971    +  CDS            rop (fragment): Rop protein, which maintains plasmids at low copy number; rop
   2160..2203    -  CDS            lacZα (fragment): LacZα fragment of β-galactosidase; lacZ fragment
   2269..2802    +  CDS            TRBC2: TRBC2_HUMAN - Also known as TCRBC2 From Homo sapiens (Human).
   2869..3204    +  CDS            TRAV24: TVA24_HUMAN - Experimental evidence at protein level: Swiss-Prot protein existence level 1. V region of the variable domain of T cell receptor (TR) alpha chain that participates in the antigen recognition (PubMed:24600447). Alpha-beta T cell receptors are antigen specific receptors which are essential to the immune response and are present on the cell surface of T lymphocytes. Recognize peptide-major histocompatibility (MH) (pMH) complexes that are displayed by antigen presenting cells (APC), a prerequisite for efficient T cell adaptive immunity against pathogens (PubMed:25493333). Binding of
>Addgene plasmid #237981 | TRAV24 | addgene full sequence | sequence record 475851 | Addgene NGS Result
AGGCTAGGTGGAGGCTCAGTGATGATAAGTCTGCGATGGTGGATGCATGTGTCATGGTCATAGCTGTTTC
CTGTGTGAAATTGTTATCCGCTCAGAGGGCACAATCCTATTCCGCGCTATCCGACAATCTCCAAGACATT
AGGTGGAGTTCAGTTCGGCGTATGGCATATGTCGCTGGAAAGAACATGTGAGCAAAAGGCCAGCAAAAGG
CCAGGAACCGTAAAAAGGCCGCGTTGCTGGCGTTTTTCCATAGGCTCCGCCCCCCTGACGAGCATCACAA
AAATCGACGCTCAAGTCAGAGGTGGCGAAACCCGACAGGACTATAAAGATACCAGGCGTTTCCCCCTGGA
AGCTCCCTCGTGCGCTCTCCTGTTCCGACCCTGCCGCTTACCGGATACCTGTCCGCCTTTCTCCCTTCGG
GAAGCGTGGCGCTTTCTCATAGCTCACGCTGTAGGTATCTCAGTTCGGTGTAGGTCGTTCGCTCCAAGCT
GGGCTGTGTGCACGAACCCCCCGTTCAGCCCGACCGCTGCGCCTTATCCGGTAACTATCGTCTTGAGTCC
AACCCGGTAAGACACGACTTATCGCCACTGGCAGCAGCCACTGGTAACAGGATTAGCAGAGCGAGGTATG
TAGGCGGTGCTACAGAGTTCTTGAAGTGGTGGCCTAACTACGGCTACACTAGAAGAACAGTATTTGGTAT
CTGCGCTCTGCTGAAGCCAGTTACCTTCGGAAAAAGAGTTGGTAGCTCTTGATCCGGCAAACAAACCACC
GCTGGTAGCGGTGGTTTTTTTGTTTGCAAGCAGCAGATTACGCGCAGAAAAAAAGGATCTCAAGAAGAAG
ATCCTTTGATCTTTTCTACGGGGTCTGACGCTCAGTGGAACGAAAACTCACGTTAAGGGATTTTGGTCAT
GAGATTATCAAAAAGGATCTTCACCTAGATCCTTTTAAATTAAAAATGAAGTTTTAAATCAAGCCCAATC
TGAATAATGTTACAACCAATTAACCAATTCTGATTAGAAAAACTCATCGAGCATCAAATGAAACTGCAAT
TTATTCATATCAGGATTATCAATACCATATTTTTGAAAAAGCCGTTTCTGTAATGAAGGAGAAAACTCAC
CGAGGCAGTTCCATAGGATGGCAAGATCCTGGTATCGGTCTGCGATTCCGACTCGTCCAACATCAATACA
ACCTATTAATTTCCCCTCGTCAAAAATAAGGTTATCAAGTGAGAAATCACCATGAGTGACGACTGAATCC
GGTGAGAATGGCAAAAGTTTATGCATTTCTTTCCAGACTTGTTCAACAGGCCAGCCATTACGCTCGTCAT
CAAAATCACTCGCATCAACCAAACCGTTATTCATTCGTGATTGCGCCTGAGCAAGACGAAATACGCGATC
GCTGTTAAAAGGACAATTACAAACAGGAATCGAATGCAACCGGCGCAGGAACACTGCCAGCGCATCAACA
ATATTTTCACCTGAATCAGGATATTCTTCTAATACCTGGAATGCTGTTTTTCCGGGGATCGCAGTGGTGA
GTAACCATGCATCATCAGGAGTACGGATAAAATGCTTGATGGTCGGAAGAGGCATAAATTCCGTCAGCCA
GTTTAGTCTGACCATCTCATCTGTAACATCATTGGCAACGCTACCTTTGCCATGTTTCAGAAACAACTCT
GGCGCATCGGGCTTCCCATACAAGCGATAGATTGTCGCACCTGATTGCCCGACATTATCGCGAGCCCATT
TATACCCATATAAATCAGCATCCATGTTGGAATTTAATCGCGGCCTCGACGTTTCCCGTTGAATATGGCT
CATAACACCCCTTGTATTACTGTTTATGTAAGCAGACAGTTTTATTGTTCATGATGATATATTTTTATCT
TGTGCAATGTAACATCAGAGATTTTGAGACACGGGCCAGAGCTGCATCGCGCGTTTCGGTGATGACGGTG
AAAACCTCTGACACATGCAGCTCCCGGGACGGTCACAGCTTGTCTGTAAGCGGATGCCGGGAGCAGACAA
GCCCGTCAGGGCGCGTCAGCGGGTGTTGGCTGTTGTTTGTCGCATTATACGAGCGTCCAGGTTGGGATAC
CTGAAACAAAACCCATCGTACGGCCAAGGAAGTCTCCAATAACTGTGATCCACCACAAGCGCCAGGGTTT
TCCCAGTCACGACGTTGTAAAACGACGGCCAGTCATGCATAATCCGCACGCATCTGGAATAAGGAAGTGC
CATTCCGCCTGACCTCTCGAGGTCAAGAGACGGGTCTCACGTGTTCCCACCCGAGGTCGCTGTGTTTGAG
CCATCAGAAGCAGAGATCTCCCACACCCAAAAGGCCACACTGGTGTGCCTGGCCACAGGCTTCTACCCCG
ACCACGTGGAGCTGAGCTGGTGGGTGAATGGGAAGGAGGTGCACAGTGGGGTCAGCACAGACCCGCAGCC
CCTCAAGGAGCAGCCCGCCCTCAATGACTCCAGATACTGCCTGAGCAGCCGCCTGAGAGTCTCGGCCACC
TTCTGGCAGAACCCCCGCAACCACTTCCGCTGTCAAGTCCAGTTCTACGGGCTCTCGGAGAATGACGAGT
GGACCCAGGATAGGGCCAAACCTGTCACCCAGATCGTCAGCGCCGAGGCCTGGGGTAGAGCAGACTGTGG
CTTCACCTCCGAGTCTTACCAGCAAGGGGTCCTGTCTGCCACCATCCTCTATGAGATCTTGCTAGGGAAG
GCCACCTTGTATGCCGTGCTGGTCAGTGCCCTCGTGCTGATGGCCATGGTCAAGAGAAAGGATTCCAGAG
GCGGAAGTGGAGCAACCAATTTCTCCTTGCTGAAGCAGGCCGGTGACGTTGAGGAAAACCCAGGACCAAT
GGAGAAGAATCCTTTGGCAGCCCCATTACTAATCCTCTGGTTTCATCTTGACTGCGTGAGCAGCATACTG
AACGTGGAACAAAGTCCTCAGTCACTGCATGTTCAGGAGGGAGACAGCACCAATTTCACCTGCAGCTTCC
CTTCCAGCAATTTTTATGCCTTACACTGGTACAGATGGGAAACTGCAAAAAGCCCCGAGGCCTTGTTTGT
AATGACTTTAAATGGGGATGAAAAGAAGAAAGGACGAATAAGTGCCACTCTTAATACCAAGGAGGGTTAC
AGCTATTTGTACATCAAAGGATCCCAGCCTGAGGACAGCGCCACATACTTATGTAGAGACCCGTCTCAGG
GTACTCGAG
